>Addgene plasmid #27124 | eTC GFP ß-actin ΔZip | depositor full sequence | sequence record 12835 | Author sequence
GACGGATCGGGAGATCTTGGCCAGCTGAATGGAGGCCCAGCGGCAACACAGGTCCTGCCTGGGGATCAGG
TCTGCTCTGCACCCCACCTTGCTGCCTGGAGCCGCCCACCTGACAACCTCTCATCCCTGCTCTGTAGATC
CGGTCCCATCCCCACTGCCCACCCCACCCCCCCAGCACTCCACCCAGTTCAACGTTCCACGAACCCCCAG
AACCAGCCCTCATCAACAGGCAGCAAGAAGGGCCCCCCGCCCATCGCCCCACAACGCCAGCCGGGTGAAC
TGTAGCGTTGGCAGGTCCTGAGGCAGCTGAAAGATACAAGGCCAGGGACAGGACAGTCCCATCCCCAGGA
GGCAGGGAGTATACAGGCTGGGGAAGTTTGCCCTTGCGTGGGGTGGTGATGGAGGAGGCTCAGCAAGTCT
TCTGGACTGTGAACCTGTGTCTGCCACTGTGTGCTGGGTGGTGGTCATCTTTCCCACCAGGCTGTGGCCT
CTGCAACCTTCAAGGGAGGAGCAGGTCCCATTGGCTGAGCACAGCCTTGTACGTGAACTGAACAAGCAGC
CTCCTTCCTGGCCACAGGTTCCATGTCCTTATATGGACTCATCTTTGCCTATTGCGACACACACTCAATG
AACACCTACTACGCGCTGCAAAGAGCCCCGCAGGCCTGAGGTGCCCCCACCTCACCACTCTTCCTATTTT
TGTGTAAAAATCCAGCTTCTTGTCACCACCTCCAAGGAGGGGGAGGAGGAGGAAGGCAGGTTCCTCTAGG
CTGAGCCGAATGCCCCTCTGTGGTCCCACGCCACTGATCGCTGCATGCCCACCACCTGGGTACACACAGT
CTGTGATTCCCGGAGCAGAACGGACCCTGCCCACCCGGTCTTGTGTGCTACTCAGTGGACAGACCCAAGG
CAAGAAAGGGTGACAAGGACAGGGTCTTCCCAGGCTGGCTTTGAGTTCCTAGCACCGCCCCGCCCCCAAT
CCTCTGTGGCACATGGAGTCTTGGTCCCCAGAGTCCCCCAGCGGCCTCCAGATGGTCTGGGAGGGCAGTT
CAGCTGTGGCTGCGCATAGCAGACATACAACGGACGGTGGGCCCAGACCCAGGCTGTGTAGACCCAGCCC
CCCCGCCCCGCAGTGCCTAGGTCACCCACTAACGCCCCAGGCCTGGTCTTGGCTGGGCGTGACTGTTACC
CTCAAAAGCAGGCAGCTCCAGGGTAAAAGGTGCCCTGCCCTGTAGAGCCCACTTCCTTCCCAGGGCTGCG
GCTGGGTAGGTTTGTAGCCTTCATCACGGGCCACCTCCAGCCACTGGACCGCTGGCCCCTGCCCTGTCCT
GGGGAGTGTGGTCCTGCGACTCTAATGGCCGCAAGCCACCTGACTCCCCCAACACCACACTCTACCTCTC
AAGCCCAGGTCTCTCCCTAGTGACCCACCCAGCACATTTAGCTAGCTGAGCCCCACAGCCAGAGGTCCTC
AGGCCCTGCTTTCAGGGCAGTTGCTCTGAAGTCGGCAAGGGGGAGTGACTGCCTGGCCACTCCATGCCCT
CCAAGAGCTCCTTCTGCAGGAGCGTACAGAACCCAGGGCCCTGGCACCCGTGCAGACCCTGGCCCACCCC
ACCTGGGCGCTCAGTGCCCAAGAGATGTCCACACCTAGGATGTCCCGCGGTGGGTGGGGGGCCCGAGAGA
CGGGCAGGCCGGGGGCAGGCCTGGCCATGCGGGGCCGAACCGGGCACTGCCCAGCGTGGGGCGCGGGGGC
CACGGCGCGCGCCCCCAGCCCCCGGGCCCAGCACCCCAAGGCGGCCAACGCCAAAACTCTCCCTCCTCCT
CTTCCTCAATCTCGCTCTCGCTCTTTTTTTTTTTCGCAAAAGGAGGGGAGAGGGGGTAAAAAAATGCTGC
ACTGTGCGGCGAAGCCGGTGAGTGAGCGGCGCGGGGCCAATCAGCGTGCGCCGTTCCGAAAGTTGCCTTT
TATGGCTCGAGCGGCCGCGGCGGCGCCCTATAAAACCCAGCGGCGCGACGCGCCACCACCGCCGAGACCG
CGTCCGCCCGCGAGCACAGAGCCTCGCCTTTGCCGATCCGCCGCCCGTCCACACCCGCCGCCAGGTAAGC
CCGGCCAGCCGACCGGGGCATGCGGCCGCGGCCCTTCGCCCGTGCAGAGCCGCCGTCTGGGCCGCAGCGG
GGGGCGCATGGGGCGGAACCGGACCGCCGTGGGGGGCGCGGGAGAAGCCCCTGGGCCTCCGGAGATGGGG
GACACCCCACGCCAGTTCGCAGGCGCGAGGCCGCGCTCGGGCGGGCGCGCTCCGGGGGTGCCGCTCTCGG
GGCGGGGGCAACCGGCGGGGTCTTTGTCTGAGCCGGGCTCTTGCCAATGGGGATCGCACGGTGGGCGCGG
CGTAGCCCCCGTCAGGCCCGGTGGGGGCTGGGGCGCCATGCGCGTGCGCGCTGGTCCTTTGGGCGCTAAC
TGCGTGCGCGCTGGGAATTGGCGCTAATTGCGCGTGCGCGCTGGGACTCAATGGCGCTAATCGCGCGTGC
GTTCTGGGGCCCGGGCGCTTGCGCCACTTCCTGCCCGAGCCGCTGGCGCCCGAGGGTGTGGCCGCTGCGT
GCGCGCGCGCGACCCGGTCGCTGTTTGAACCGGGCGGAGGCGGGGCTGGCGCCCGGTTGGGAGGGGGTTG
GGGCCTGGCTTCCTGCCGCGCGCCGCGGGGACGCCTCCGACCAGTGTTTGCCTTTTATGGTAATAACGCG
GCCGGCCCGGCTTCCTTTGTCCCCAATCTGGGCGCGCGCCGGCGCCCCCTGGCGGCCTAAGGACTCGGCG
CGCCGGAAGTGGCCAGGGCGGGGGCGACTTCGGCTCACAGCGCGCCCGGCTATTCTCGCAGCTCAAGCTT
CCACCATGTTCCTCAACTGCTGCCCAGGATGTTGTATGGAGCCAATGGTGAGCAAGGGCGAGGAGCTGTT
CACCGGGGTGGTGCCCATCCTGGTCGAGCTGGACGGCGACGTAAACGGCCACAAGTTCAGCGTGTCCGGC
GAGGGCGAGGGCGATGCCACCTACGGCAAGCTGACCCTGAAGTTCATCTGCACCACCGGCAAGCTGCCCG
TGCCCTGGCCCACCCTCGTGACCACCCTGACCTACGGCGTGCAGTGCTTCAGCCGCTACCCCGACCACAT
GAAGCAGCACGACTTCTTCAAGTCCGCCATGCCCGAAGGCTACGTCCAGGAGCGCACCATCTTCTTCAAG
GACGACGGCAACTACAAGACCCGCGCCGAGGTGAAGTTCGAGGGCGACACCCTGGTGAACCGCATCGAGC
TGAAGGGCATCGACTTCAAGGAGGACGGCAACATCCTGGGGCACAAGCTGGAGTACAACTACAACAGCCA
CAACGTCTATATCATGGCCGACAAGCAGAAGAACGGCATCAAGGTGAACTTCAAGATCCGCCACAACATC
GAGGACGGCAGCGTGCAGCTCGCCGACCACTACCAGCAGAACACCCCCATCGGCGACGGCCCCGTGCTGC
TGCCCGACAACCACTACCTGAGCACCCAGTCCGCCCTGAGCAAAGACCCCAACGAGAAGCGCGATCACAT
GGTCCTGCTGGAGTTCGTGACCGCCGCCGGGATCACTCTCGGCATGGACGAGCTGTACAAGGGATCCACT
AGTGGCATGGATGATGATATCGCCGCGCTCGTCGTCGACAACGGCTCCGGCATGTGCAAGGCCGGCTTCG
CGGGCGACGATGCCCCCCGGGCCGTCTTCCCCTCCATCGTGGGGCGCCCCAGGCACCAGGGCGTGATGGT
GGGCATGGGTCAGAAGGATTCCTATGTGGGCGACGAGGCCCAGAGCAAGAGAGGCATCCTCACCCTGAAG
TACCCCATCGAGCACGGCATCGTCACCAACTGGGACGACATGGAGAAAATCTGGCACCACACCTTCTACA
ATGAGCTGCGTGTGGCTCCCGAGGAGCACCCCGTGCTGCTGACCGAGGCCCCCCTGAACCCCAAGGCCAA
CCGCGAGAAGATGACCCAGATCATGTTTGAGACCTTCAACACCCCAGCCATGTACGTTGCTATCCAGGCT
GTGCTATCCCTGTACGCCTCTGGCCGTACCACTGGCATCGTGATGGACTCCGGTGACGGGGTCACCCACA
CTGTGCCCATCTACGAGGGGTATGCCCTCCCCCATGCCATCCTGCGTCTGGACCTGGCTGGCCGGGACCT
GACTGACTACCTCATGAAGATCCTCACCGAGCGCGGCTACAGCTTCACCACCACGGCCGAGCGGGAAATC
GTGCGTGACATTAAGGAGAAGCTGTGCTACGTCGCCCTGGACTTCGAGCAAGAGATGGCCACGGCTGCTT
CCAGCTCCTCCCTGGAGAAGAGCTACGAGCTGCCTGACGGCCAGGTCATCACCATTGGCAATGAGCGGTT
CCGCTGCCCTGAGGCACTCTTCCAGCCTTCCTTCCTGGGCATGGAGTCCTGTGGCATCCACGAAACTACC
TTCAACTCCATCATGAAGTGTGACGTGGACATCCGCAAAGACCTGTACGCCAACACAGTGCTGTCTGGCG
GCACCACCATGTACCCTGGCATTGCCGACAGGATGCAGAAGGAGATCACTGCCCTGGCACCCAGCACAAT
GAAGATCAAGATCATTGCTCCTCCTGAGCGCAAGTACTCCGTGTGGATCGGCGGCTCCATCCTGGCCTCG
CTGTCCACCTTCCAGCAGATGTGGATCAGCAAGCAGGAGTATGACGAGTCCGGCCCCTCCATCGTCCACC
GCAAATGCTTCTAGGAATTCTGCAGATATCCATCACACTGGCGGCCGCTCGAGCATGCATCTAGAGGGCC
CTATTCTATAGTGTCACCTAAATGCTAGAGCTCGCTGATCAGCCTCGACTGTGCCTTCTAGTTGCCAGCC
ATCTGTTGTTTGCCCCTCCCCCGTGCCTTCCTTGACCCTGGAAGGTGCCACTCCCACTGTCCTTTCCTAA
TAAAATGAGGAAATTGCATCGCATTGTCTGAGTAGGTGTCATTCTATTCTGGGGGGTGGGGTGGGGCAGG
ACAGCAAGGGGGAGGATTGGGAAGACAATAGCAGGCATGCTGGGGATGCGGTGGGCTCTATGGCTTCTGA
GGCGGAAAGAACCAGCTGGGGCTCTAGGGGGTATCCCC
[124 nt withheld, positions 5149-5272]
C
[32 nt withheld, positions 5274-5305]
CA
[57 nt withheld, positions 5308-5364]
A
[49 nt withheld, positions 5366-5414]
CCTTTGACGTTGGAGTCCACGTTCTTT
[37 nt withheld, positions 5442-5478]
ACCCTATCTCGGTCTATTCTTTTGATTTATAAGGGATTTTGGGGATTTCGGCCTATTGGTTAAAAAATGA
GCTGATTTAACAAAAATTTAACGCGAATTAATTCTGTGGAATGTGTGTCAGTTAGGGTGTGGAAAGTCCC
CAGGCTCCCCAGGCAGGCAGAAGTATGCAAAGCATGCATCTCAATTAGTCAGCAACCAGGTGTGGAAAGT
CCCCAGGCTCCCCAGCAGGCAGAAGTATGCAAAGCATGCATCTCAATTAGTCAGCAACCATAGTCCCGCC
CCTAACTCCGCCCATCCCGCCCCTAACTCCGCCCAGTTCCGCCCATTCTCCGCCCCATGGCTGACTAATT
TTTTTTATTTATGCAGAGGCCGAGGCCGCCTCTGCCTCTGAGCTATTCCAGAAGTAGTGAGGAGGCTTTT
TTGGAGGCCTAGGCTTTTGCAAAAAGCTCCCGGGAGCTTGTATATCCATTTTCGGATCTGATCAAGAGAC
AGGATGAGGATCGTTTCGCATGATTGAACAAGATGGATTGCACGCAGGTTCTCCGGCCGCTTGGGTGGAG
AGGCTATTCGGCTATGACTGGGCACAACAGACAATCGGCTGCTCTGATGCCGCCGTGTTCCGGCTGTCAG
CGCAGGGGCGCCCGGTTCTTTTTGTCAAGACCGACCTGTCCGGTGCCCTGAATGAACTGCAGGACGAGGC
AGCGCGGCTATCGTGGCTGGCCACGACGGGCGTTCCTTGCGCAGCTGTGCTCGACGTTGTCACTGAAGCG
GGAAGGGACTGGCTGCTATTGGGCGAAGTGCCGGGGCAGGATCTCCTGTCATCTCACCTTGCTCCTGCCG
AGAAAGTATCCATCATGGCTGATGCAATGCGGCGGCTGCATACGCTTGATCCGGCTACCTGCCCATTCGA
CCACCAAGCGAAACATCGCATCGAGCGAGCACGTACTCGGATGGAAGCCGGTCTTGTCGATCAGGATGAT
CTGGACGAAGAGCATCAGGGGCTCGCGCCAGCCGAACTGTTCGCCAGGCTCAAGGCGCGCATGCCCGACG
GCGAGGATCTCGTCGTGACCCATGGCGATGCCTGCTTGCCGAATATCATGGTGGAAAATGGCCGCTTTTC
TGGATTCATCGACTGTGGCCGGCTGGGTGTGGCGGACCGCTATCAGGACATAGCGTTGGCTACCCGTGAT
ATTGCTGAAGAGCTTGGCGGCGAATGGGCTGACCGCTTCCTCGTGCTTTACGGTATCGCCGCTCCCGATT
CGCAGCGCATCGCCTTCTATCGCCTTCTTGACGAGTTCTTCTGAGCGGGACTCTGGGGTTCGAAATGACC
GACCAAGCGACGCCCAACCTGCCATCACGAGATTTCGATTCCACCGCCGCCTTCTATGAAAGGTTGGGCT
TCGGAATCGTTTTCCGGGACGCCGGCTGGATGATCCTCCAGCGCGGGGATCTCATGCTGGAGTTCTTCGC
CCACCCCAACTTGTTTATTGCAGCTTATAATGGTTACAAATAAAGCAATAGCATCACAAATTTCACAAAT
AAAGCATTTTTTTCACTGCATTCTAGTTGTGGTTTGTCCAAACTCATCAATGTATCTTATCATGTCTGTA
TACCGTCGACCTCTAGCTAGAGCTTGGCGTAATCATGGTCATAGCTGTTTCCTGTGTGAAATTGTTATCC
GCTCACAATTCCACACAACATACGAGCCGGAAGCATAAAGTGTAAAGCCTGGGGTGCCTAATGAGTGAGC
TAACTCACATTAATTGCGTTGCGCTCACTGCCCGCTTTCCAGTCGGGAAACCTGTCGTGCCAGCTGCATT
AATGAATCGGCCAACGCGCGGGGAGAGGCGGTTTGCGTATTGGGCGCTCTTCCGCTTCCTCGCTCACTGA
CTCGCTGCGCTCGGTCGTTCGGCTGCGGCGAGCGGTATCAGCTCACTCAAAGGCGGTAATACGGTTATCC
ACAGAATCAGGGGATAACGCAGGAAAGAACATGTGAGCAAAAGGCCAGCAAAAGGCCAGGAACCGTAAAA
AGGCCGCGTTGCTGGCGTTTTTCCATAGGCTCCGCCCCCCTGACGAGCATCACAAAAATCGACGCTCAAG
TCAGAGGTGGCGAAACCCGACAGGACTATAAAGATACCAGGCGTTTCCCCCTGGAAGCTCCCTCGTGCGC
TCTCCTGTTCCGACCCTGCCGCTTACCGGATACCTGTCCGCCTTTCTCCCTTCGGGAAGCGTGGCGCTTT
CTCAATGCTCACGCTGTAGGTATCTCAGTTCGGTGTAGGTCGTTCGCTCCAAGCTGGGCTGTGTGCACGA
ACCCCCCGTTCAGCCCGACCGCTGCGCCTTATCCGGTAACTATCGTCTTGAGTCCAACCCGGTAAGACAC
GACTTATCGCCACTGGCAGCAGCCACTGGTAACAGGATTAGCAGAGCGAGGTATGTAGGCGGTGCTACAG
AGTTCTTGAAGTGGTGGCCTAACTACGGCTACACTAGAAGGACAGTATTTGGTATCTGCGCTCTGCTGAA
GCCAGTTACCTTCGGAAAAAGAGTTGGTAGCTCTTGATCCGGCAAACAAACCACCGCTGGTAGCGGTGGT
TTTTTTGTTTGCAAGCAGCAGATTACGCGCAGAAAAAAAGGATCTCAAGAAGATCCTTTGATCTTTTCTA
CGGGGTCTGACGCTCAGTGGAACGAAAACTCACGTTAAGGGATTTTGGTCATGAGATTATCAAAAAGGAT
CTTCACCTAGATCCTTTTAAATTAAAAATGAAGTTTTAAATCAATCTAAAGTATATATGAGTAAACTTGG
TCTGACAGTTACCAATGCTTAATCAGTGAGGCACCTATCTCAGCGATCTGTCTATTTCGTTCATCCATAG
TTGCCTGACTCCCCGTCGTGTAGATAACTACGATACGGGAGGGCTTACCATCTGGCCCCAGTGCTGCAAT
GATACCGCGAGACCCACGCTCACCGGCTCCAGATTTATCAGCAATAAACCAGCCAGCCGGAAGGGCCGAG
CGCAGAAGTGGTCCTGCAACTTTATCCGCCTCCATCCAGTCTATTAATTGTTGCCGGGAAGCTAGAGTAA
GTAGTTCGCCAGTTAATAGTTTGCGCAACGTTGTTGCCATTGCTACAGGCATCGTGGTGTCACGCTCGTC
GTTTGGTATGGCTTCATTCAGCTCCGGTTCCCAACGATCAAGGCGAGTTACATGATCCCCCATGTTGTGC
AAAAAAGCGGTTAGCTCCTTCGGTCCTCCGATCGTTGTCAGAAGTAAGTTGGCCGCAGTGTTATCACTCA
TGGTTATGGCAGCACTGCATAATTCTCTTACTGTCATGCCATCCGTAAGATGCTTTTCTGTGACTGGTGA
GTACTCAACCAAGTCATTCTGAGAATAGTGTATGCGGCGACCGAGTTGCTCTTGCCCGGCGTCAATACGG
GATAATACCGCGCCACATAGCAGAACTTTAAAAGTGCTCATCATTGGAAAACGTTCTTCGGGGCGAAAAC
TCTCAAGGATCTTACCGCTGTTGAGATCCAGTTCGATGTAACCCACTCGTGCACCCAACTGATCTTCAGC
ATCTTTTACTTTCACCAGCGTTTCTGGGTGAGCAAAAACAGGAAGGCAAAATGCCGCAAAAAAGGGAATA
AGGGCGACACGGAAATGTTGAATACTCATACTCTTCCTTTTTCAATATTATTGAAGCATTTATCAGGGTT
ATTGTCTCATGAGCGGATACATATTTGAATGTATTTAGAAAAATAAACAAATAGGGGTTCCGCGCACATT
TCCCCGAAAAGTGCCACCTGACGTC
Features (pLannotate 1.2.2; 17 found; start..end, strand, type, name):
   2915..3631    +  CDS            EGFP: EGFP is a basic (constitutively fluorescent) green fluorescent protein published in 1996, derived from Aequorea victoria. It is reported to be a rapidly-maturing weak dimer with moderate acid sensitivity.
   3647..4771    +  CDS            ACTB: ACTB_BOVIN - Experimental evidence at protein level: Swiss-Prot protein existence level 1. Actin is a highly conserved protein that polymerizes to produce filaments that form cross-linked networks in the cytoplasm of cells. Actin exists in both monomeric (G-actin) and polymeric (F-actin) forms, both forms playing key functions, such as cell motility and contraction. In addition to their role in the cytoplasmic cytoskeleton, G- and F-actin also localize in the nucleus, and regulate gene transcription and motility and repair of damaged DNA. From Bos taurus (Bovine).
   4835..4853    -  promoter       SP6 promoter: promoter for bacteriophage SP6 RNA polymerase
   4879..5103    +  polyA_signal   bGH poly(A) signal: bovine growth hormone polyadenylation signal
   5107..5128    +  promoter       SV40 promoter (fragment): SV40 enhancer and early promoter
   5149..5577    +  rep_origin     f1 ori (sequence partly withheld): f1 bacteriophage origin of replication; arrow indicates direction of (+) strand synthesis
   5591..5921    +  promoter       SV40 promoter: SV40 enhancer and early promoter
   5988..6779    +  CDS            neo: KKA2_KLEPN - Also known as kan, nptII. Experimental evidence at protein level: Swiss-Prot protein existence level 1. Resistance to kanamycin, neomycin, paromomycin, ribostamycin, butirosin and gentamicin B. From Klebsiella pneumoniae.
   6803..6961    +  CDS            ble (fragment): BLE_KLEPN - Experimental evidence at protein level: Swiss-Prot protein existence level 1. Binding protein with a strong affinity to the bleomycin family of antibiotics. Binds to CL990; an antimitotic-antibiotic compound. From Klebsiella pneumoniae.
   6956..7077    +  polyA_signal   SV40 poly(A) signal: SV40 polyadenylation signal
   7150..7166    -  protein_bind   lac operator: The lac repressor binds to the lac operator to inhibit transcription in E. coli. This inhibition can be relieved by adding lactose or isopropyl-β-D-thiogalactopyranoside (IPTG). lac repressor encoded by lacI
   7174..7204    -  promoter       lac promoter: promoter for the E. coli lac operon
   7219..7240    -  protein_bind   CAP binding site: CAP binding activates transcription in the presence of cAMP. E. coli catabolite activator protein
   7253..7345    -  CDS            lacI (fragment): lac repressor; lacI; The lac repressor binds to the lac operator to inhibit transcription in E. coli. This inhibition can be relieved by adding lactose or isopropyl-β-D-thiogalactopyranoside (IPTG).
   7528..8116    -  rep_origin     ori: high-copy-number ColE1/pMB1/pBR322/pUC origin of replication
   8287..9147    -  CDS            AmpR: β-lactamase; bla; confers resistance to ampicillin, carbenicillin, and related antibiotics
   9148..9252    -  promoter       AmpR promoter: bla
