[The description below was written by a language model from this plasmid's Addgene catalogue record and pLannotate feature annotations shown in this document.]
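Description:
eTC GFP ß-actin ΔZip is a mammalian expression plasmid built on the pcDNA3.1 backbone, with a depositor sequence of about 9.3 kb. It is maintained in E. coli through a high-copy ColE1/pUC-type origin and an ampicillin resistance gene (β-lactamase with its own promoter). It also carries an f1 origin for single-stranded DNA production. For selection in mammalian cells, an SV40 early promoter drives a neomycin phosphotransferase gene terminated by an SV40 polyadenylation signal.

The payload is a fusion protein in which a tetracysteine (TC) tag and EGFP sit at the N terminus of β-actin. The catalogue lists the actin as human ACTB; the annotation's best match to the bovine protein reflects how conserved actin is. In the feature table, the EGFP reading frame is followed shortly by the ACTB coding sequence, then a bGH polyadenylation signal. The TC tag itself is not annotated. The first roughly 2.9 kb of the sequence has no annotated features, so the promoter driving the fusion is not identified in the record, even though pcDNA3.1 vectors normally use a CMV promoter. The insert was cloned between HindIII and EcoRI sites.

The defining feature is the absence of the β-actin 3′UTR, and therefore of the "zipcode" element that directs β-actin mRNA to specific cytoplasmic sites. TC motifs bind biarsenical dyes, giving a second label alongside EGFP fluorescence. The associated work concerns visualizing mRNA translation in living cells, so this construct plausibly serves as a non-localizing comparison for zipcode-containing versions. The depositor notes that a few small nucleotide insertions relative to the submitted sequence were confirmed and do not affect function.
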