Addgene plasmid #27124: eTC GFP ß-actin ΔZip
Depositing lab: Robert Singer. Depositing organization: Albert Einstein College of Medicine. Publication: Visualization of mRNA translation in living cells. Rodriguez AJ, Shenoy SM, Singer RH, Condeelis J. J Cell Biol. 2006 Oct 9. 175(1):67-76. 10.1083/jcb.200512137 PubMed 17030983.
Backbone
  Vector backbone: pcDNA3.1
  Backbone manufacturer: Invitrogen
  Backbone size w/o insert (bp): 5400
  Vector type: Mammalian Expression
Growth in bacteria
  Bacterial resistance: Ampicillin, 100 μg/mL
  Growth temperature: 37°C
  Growth strain: DH5alpha
  Copy number: High Copy
Gene/Insert
  Gene/Insert name: beta-actin
  Species: H. sapiens (human)
  Mutation: This construct lacks β-actin 3′UTR and therefore the zipcode sequence
  Entrez Gene: ACTB (a.k.a. BKRNS, BNS, BRWS1, CSMH, DDS1, PS1TP5BP1, THC8)
  Tag / fusion protein: TC tag (N terminal on insert); EGFP (N terminal on insert)
  Cloning method: Restriction Enzyme; 5′ cloning site HindIII (unknown if destroyed); 3′ cloning site EcoRI (unknown if destroyed)
  Sequencing primers: 5′ T7; 3′ BGH-rev
Terms and licenses: Academic/Nonprofit Terms; Industry Terms: Not Available to Industry
Depositor comments: Note: Addgene's sequencing results indicate the presence of several nucleotide inserts (starting at bp# 2459, 2501 and 2516) when compared to the sequence provided by the depositing laboratory. The depositing scientist confirmed that our sequencing result is correct and the inserts do not affect the function of the plasmid.
How to cite: eTC GFP ß-actin ΔZip was a gift from Robert Singer (Addgene plasmid # 27124 ; http://n2t.net/addgene:27124 ; RRID:Addgene_27124)
