>Addgene plasmid #27124 | eTC GFP ß-actin ΔZip | addgene partial sequence | sequence record 33411 | 27124 with EGFP-N
CCTTGCTACCATTGGCTCCATACAACATCCTGGGCAGCAGTTGAGGAACATGTTGGAAGCTTGAGCTGCG
AGAATAGCCGGTCGCGCTGTGAGCCGAAGTCGCCCCCGCCCTGGCCACTTCCGGCGCGCCGAGTCCTTAG
GCCGCCAGGGGGCGCCGGCGCGCGCCCAGATTGGGGACAAAGGAAGCCGGGCCGGCCGCGTTATTACCAT
AAAAGGCAAACACTGGTCGGAGGCGTCCCCGCGGCGCGCGGCAGGAAGCCAGGCCCCAACCCCCTCCCAA
CCGGGCGCCAGCCCCGCCTCCGCCCGGTTCAAACAGCGCCGGGTCGGCGCGCGCGCACGCAGCGGCCACA
CCCTCGGGCGGCCAGCGGCTCGGGCAGGAAGTGCGCGCAAGCGCCCGGGAGCCGCGGCGACCCCACCCCT
TCCGGCCGAGCCCGCCTTCGCCCCAGCCCAGGCCGCGGCACCCCGGGCCCCAGAACGCACGCGCAATTAG
CGCCTTGAGTCCCAGCGCGCACGCGCAATTAGCGCCAATTCCCAGCGCGCACGCAGTTAGCGCCCAAAGG
ACCAGCGCGCACGCGCAATGGCGCCCCAGCCCCCACCGGGCCTGGCGGGGGCTACGCCGCGCCCACCCTG
CGATCCCCATTGGCAAGAGCCCGGCTCAGACAAAGACCCCGCCGGTTGCCCCCGCCCCGAGAGCGGCACC
CCCGGAGCGCGCCTCCCGAGCGCGGCCTCGCGCCTCCGAACTGGCGTGGGGTGTCCCCCATCTCCGGAGG
CCCAAGGGGCTTCTTCCCGCGCCCCCCA
