>Addgene plasmid #27124 | eTC GFP ß-actin ΔZip | addgene partial sequence | sequence record 73721 | BGH-rev 5'-TAGAAGGCACAGTCGAGG-3'
CTATAGAATAGGGCCCTCTAGATGCATGCTCGAGCGGCCGCCAGTGTGATGGATATCTGCAGAATTCCTA
GAAGCATTTGCGGTGGACAATGGAGGGGCCGGACTCGTCATACTCCTGCTTGCTGATCCACATCTGCTGG
AAGGTGGACAGCGAGGCCAGGATGGAGCCGCCGATCCACACGGAGTACTTGCGCTCAGGAGGAGCAATGA
TCTTGATCTTCATTGTGCTGGGTGCCAGGGCAGTGATCTCCTTCTGCATCCTGTCGGCAATGCCAGGGTA
CATGGTGGTGCCGCCAGACAGCACTGTGTTGGCGTACAGGTCTTTGCGGATGTCCACGTCACACTTCATG
ATGGAGTTGAAGGTAGTTTCGTGGATGCCACAGGACTCCATGCCCAGGAAGGAAGGCTGGAAGAGTGCCT
CAGGGCAGCGGAACCGCTCATTGCCAATGGTGATGACCTGGCCGTCAGGCAGCTCGTAGCTCTTCTCCAG
GGAGGAGCTGGAAGCAGCCGTGGCCATCTCTTGCTCGAAGTCCAGGGCGACGTAGCACAGCTTCTCCTTA
ATGTCACGCACGATTTCCCGCTCGGCCGTGGTGGTGAAGCTGTAGCCGCGCTCGGTGAGGATCTTCATGA
GGTAGTCAGTCAGGTCCCGGCCAGCCAGGTCCAGACGCAGGATGGCATGGGGGAGGGCATACCCCTCGTA
GATGGGCACAGTGTGGGTGACCCCGTCACCGGAGTCCATCACGATGCCAGTGGTACGGCCAGAGGCGTAC
AGGGATAGCACAGCCTGGATAGCAACGTACATGGCTGGGGTGTTGAAGGTCTCAAACATGATCTGGGTCA
TCTTCTCGCGGTTGGCCTTGGGGTTCAGGGGGGCCTCGG
