>Addgene plasmid #27124 | eTC GFP ß-actin ΔZip | addgene partial sequence | sequence record 75563 | hBetaActin-R 5'-AAGCATTTGCGGTGGACGAT-3'
CTTGCTGATCCACATCTGCTGGAAGGTGGACAGCGAGGCCAGGATGGAGCCGCCGATCCACACGGAGTAC
TTGCGCTCAGGAGGAGCAATGATCTTGATCTTCATTGTGCTGGGTGCCAGGGCAGTGATCTCCTTCTGCA
TCCTGTCGGCAATGCCAGGGTACATGGTGGTGCCGCCAGACAGCACTGTGTTGGCGTACAGGTCTTTGCG
GATGTCCACGTCACACTTCATGATGGAGTTGAAGGTAGTTTCGTGGATGCCACAGGACTCCATGCCCAGG
AAGGAAGGCTGGAAGAGTGCCTCAGGGCAGCGGAACCGCTCATTGCCAATGGTGATGACCTGGCCGTCAG
GCAGCTCGTAGCTCTTCTCCAGGGAGGAGCTGGAAGCAGCCGTGGCCATCTCTTGCTCGAAGTCCAGGGC
GACGTAGCACAGCTTCTCCTTAATGTCACGCACGATTTCCCGCTCGGCCGTGGTGGTGAAGCTGTAGCCG
CGCTCGGTGAGGATCTTCATGAGGTAGTCAGTCAGGTCCCGGCCAGCCAGGTCCAGACGCAGGATGGCAT
GGGGGAGGGCATACCCCTCGTAGATGGGCACAGTGTGGGTGACCCCGTCACCGGAGTCCATCACGATGCC
AGTGGTACGGCCAGAGGCGTACAGGGATAGCACAGCCTGGATAGCAACGTACATGGCTGGGGTGTTGAAG
GTCTCAAACATGATCTGGGTCATCTTCTCGCGGTTGGCCTTGGGGTTCAGGGGGGCCTCGGTCAGCAGCA
CGGGGTGCTCCTCGGGAGCCACACGCAGCTCATTGTAGAAGGTGTGGTGCCAGA
